Addgene plasmid #45334: pCN-LYS21
Purpose: (Empty Backbone)
Depositing lab: Brendan Cormack. Depositing organization: Johns Hopkins University and School of Medicine. Publication: Expression plasmids for use in Candida glabrata. Zordan RE, Ren Y, Pan SJ, Rotondo G, De Las Penas A, Iluore J, Cormack BP. G3 (Bethesda). 2013 Oct 3;3(10):1675-86. doi: 10.1534/g3.113.006908. PubMed 23934995.
Backbone
  Vector backbone: pBM16.1
  Backbone size (bp): 6134
  Modifications to backbone: SacI/KpnI digest used to move LYS21pr-MCS-HIS-Terminator fragment from pCU-LYS21 into pBM16.1 backbone
  Vector type: C. glabrata
  Promoter: LYS21
  Selectable markers: nourseothricin (NAT)
Growth in bacteria
  Bacterial resistance: Ampicillin, 100 μg/mL
  Growth temperature: 37°C
  Growth strain: DH10B
  Copy number: High Copy
Gene/Insert
  Cloning method: Restriction Enzyme
Terms and licenses: Academic/Nonprofit Terms; Industry Terms: Not Available to Industry
Depositor comments: Please note that Addgene's sequencing results found a single nucleotide insertion between bp# 427 and 428 when compared to the full plasmid sequence. According to the depositing laboratory, this insertion has no effect on the function of the plasmid.
How to cite: pCN-LYS21 was a gift from Brendan Cormack (Addgene plasmid # 45334 ; http://n2t.net/addgene:45334 ; RRID:Addgene_45334)
