[The description below was written by a language model from this plasmid's Addgene catalogue record and pLannotate feature annotations shown in this document.]
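Description:
pCN-LYS21 is an empty expression backbone for the yeast Candida glabrata, built on the pBM16.1 vector and totalling 6,134 bp. It was made by transferring a SacI/KpnI fragment carrying the LYS21 promoter, a multiple cloning site and a HIS terminator from the related plasmid pCU-LYS21 into pBM16.1. A gene of interest cloned by restriction digestion into the MCS is therefore placed under LYS21 promoter control and followed by a yeast transcription terminator. The automated annotation does not label the LYS21 promoter or the terminator. It detects only pBluescript- and pUC-type polylinker fragments, flanked by unannotated stretches that presumably contain these elements. No yeast replication or centromere element is annotated either, and the record does not state how the plasmid is maintained in C. glabrata.

Selection in yeast relies on a nourseothricin resistance cassette, in which the Streptomyces noursei nat1 acetyltransferase coding sequence is driven by the S. cerevisiae TEF1 promoter and terminated by the CYC1 terminator. This dominant drug marker allows the plasmid to be used in strains without auxotrophic mutations. In E. coli the plasmid replicates at high copy from a ColE1/pUC-type origin and is selected with ampicillin through the bla gene and its native promoter. Remnants of cloning-vector ancestry are also present, including lacZα, lac promoter/operator, lacI, rop and bom fragments, and these appear to be non-functional leftovers.

Repository sequencing found a single-nucleotide insertion relative to the depositor's sequence, at a position within the annotated TEF1 promoter region. The depositing laboratory reports that it has no effect on plasmid function.
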