Features (pLannotate 1.2.2; 16 found; start..end, strand, type, name):
    137..186     +  misc_feature   bom (fragment): basis of mobility region from pBR322
    188..585     +  promoter       TEF1 promoter: S. cerevisiae TEF1; promoter for EF-1α
    605..1169    +  CDS            NrsR (fragment): nourseothricin acetyltransferase; Streptomyces noursei nat1; confers resistance to nourseothricin
   1178..1425    +  terminator     CYC1 terminator: S. cerevisiae CYC1; transcription terminator for CYC1
   1431..1482    +  misc_feature   bom (fragment): basis of mobility region from pBR322
   1488..1645    -  CDS            lacZα (fragment): LacZα fragment of β-galactosidase; lacZ fragment
   2813..2880    +  misc_feature   MCS (fragment): pBluescript multiple cloning site
   3286..3302    +  misc_feature   MCS (fragment): pUC18/19 multiple cloning site
   3339..3355    -  protein_bind   lac operator: The lac repressor binds to the lac operator to inhibit transcription in E. coli. This inhibition can be relieved by adding lactose or isopropyl-β-D-thiogalactopyranoside (IPTG). lac repressor encoded by lacI
   3363..3393    -  promoter       lac promoter: promoter for the E. coli lac operon
   3408..3429    -  protein_bind   CAP binding site: CAP binding activates transcription in the presence of cAMP. E. coli catabolite activator protein
   3442..3534    -  CDS            lacI (fragment): lac repressor; lacI; The lac repressor binds to the lac operator to inhibit transcription in E. coli. This inhibition can be relieved by adding lactose or isopropyl-β-D-thiogalactopyranoside (IPTG).
   3717..4305    -  rep_origin     ori: high-copy-number ColE1/pMB1/pBR322/pUC origin of replication
   4476..5336    -  CDS            AmpR: β-lactamase; bla; confers resistance to ampicillin, carbenicillin, and related antibiotics
   5337..5441    -  promoter       AmpR promoter: bla
   6134..35      +  CDS            rop (fragment) (across the origin): Rop protein, which maintains plasmids at low copy number; rop
>Addgene plasmid #45334 | pCN-LYS21 | depositor full sequence | sequence record 63479 | pCN-LYS21 sequence 6134 bps
TCGCGCGTTTCGGTGATGACGGTGAAAACCTCTGACACATGCAGCTCCCGGAGACGGTCACAGCTTGTCT
GTAAGCGGATGCCGGGAGCAGACAAGCCCGTCAGGGCGCGTCAGCGGGTGTTGGCGGGTGTCGGGGCTGG
CTTAACTATGCGGCATCAGAGCAGATTGTACTGAGAGTGCACCATACCATAGCTTCAAAATGTTTCTACT
CCTTTTTTACTCTTCCAGATTTTCTCGGACTCCGCGCATCGCCGTACCACTTCAAAACACCCAAGCACAG
CATACTAAATTTCCCCTCTTTCTTCCTCTAGGGTGTCGTTAATTACCCGTACTAAAGGTTTGGAAAAGAA
AAAAGAGACCGCCTCGTTTCTTTTTCTTCGTCGAAAAAGGCAATAAAAATTTTTATCACGTTTCTTTTTC
TTGAAAATTTTTTTTTGATTTTTTTCTCTTTCGATGACCTCCCATTGATATTTAAGTTAATAAACGGTCT
TCAATTTCTCAAGTTTCAGTTTCATTTTTCTTGTTCTATTACAACTTTTTTTACTTCTTGCTCATTAGAA
AGAAAGCATAGCAATCTAATCTAAGTTTTGGATCTAAAATGGGCACCACTCTTGACGACACGGCTTACCG
ATACCGCACCAGTGTCCCGGGGGACGCCGAGGCCATCGAGGCACTGGATGGGTCCTTCACCACCGACACC
GTCTTCCGCGTCACCGCCACCGGGGACGGCTTCACCCTGCGGGAGGTGCCGGTGGACCCGCCCCTGACCA
AGGTGTTCCCCGACGACGAATCGGACGACGAATCGGACGACGGGGAGGACGGCGACCCTGACTCCCGGAC
GTTCGTCGCGTACGGGGACGACGGCGACCTGGCGGGCTTCGTGGTCGTCTCGTACTCCGGCTGGAACCGC
CGGCTGACCGTCGAGGACATCGAGGTCGCCCCGGAGCACCGGGGGCACGGGGTCGGGCGCGCGTTGATGG
GGCTCGCGACGGAGTTCGCCCGCGAGCTGGGCGCCGGGCACCTCTGGCTGGAGGTCACCAACGTCAACGC
ACCGGCGATCCACGCGTACCGGCGGATGGGGTTCACCCTCTGCGGCCTGGACACCGCCCTGTACGACGGC
ACCGCCTCGGACGGCGAGCAGGCGCTCTACATGAGCATGCCCTGCCCCTAAGTCGAGTCATGTAATTAGT
TATGTCACGCTTACATTCACGCCCTCCCCCCACATCCGCTCTAACCGAAAAGGAAGGAGTTAGACAACCT
GAAGTCTAGGTCCCTATTTATTTTTTTATAGTTATGTTAGTATTAAGAACGTTATTTATATTTCAAATTT
TTCTTTTTTTTCTGTACAGACGCGTGTACGCATGTAACATTATACTGAAAACCTTGCTTGAGAAGGTTTT
GGGACGCTCGAAGGCTTTAATTTGCGGCCGTATGCGGTGTGAAATACCGCACAGATGCGTAAGGAGAAAA
TACCGCATCAGGCGCCATTCGCCATTCAGGCTGCGCAACTGTTGGGAAGGGCGATCGGTGCGGGCCTCTT
CGCTATTACGCCAGCTGGCGAAAGGGGGATGTGCTGCAAGGCGATTAAGTTGGGTAACGCCAGGGTTTTC
CCAGTCACGACGTTGTAAAACGACGGCCAGTGAATTGAGAGCTCAGAAAGCGAAGAAGATATATCTAGTT
TTTCTCCGCACTCTTACCCATTCTCATTTTTTTTAACTCAGCATTTTACTATAGATTTTTTTTCTTTCTT
ATAATCAAGTACATAGAATATATGCACATAGAAACAAAAAAGATAGGCAAGTTATTATTCAGACGCATTA
TCATAAAAAACTTTATTTATCTGTTAACGAAACAAAATTTAGCGCTATTTCTCAAAGGATTGTAGCAGCA
TCATGAGAAAAATATCGTCAATCGGAGCGAAGTTTATTACGTCTACACAGGTAACAAGGGTATCTGTGTA
TTGAACCTCGGATTGAACCGGCATATTCTCACACAAATGAGAAGCTTGAAATCCCCACGGATCCTGCCAC
ACCCCCAACAATTAAAGTGACTAAGAAACAACTCTAGACCCTTGTTACTTATTTCACTCAAACTTGTACG
TGCCCTGCTAACACAGTTTACAGATAGGAGTCCATATGACTGCAATTCCACACACCTCGAATGGCTCTTA
TCCTCTCCCCTCTCCAATAGAAGAGACTTGAGCTAAGAAAAAATTTACATCGGAATTTTTACAGCTGTGT
TGGTTTCATCACTACTTTGCAAGCCTAGTTTTTACCACTTCCTCATATGGTTATGACTCTTTTCCTCATC
TTTTTGGTGCTTTCATTTCTTTTTGCAACGGTTTATAATTTTTACCTTCGCAATTTTCTGATTTTTTTTT
GCAAAAATATTTTCACAATTTACAAAATGCACTAAAAGTCCGTAGAGAAGTGGGATCAGTTATTATTCCT
TCACTTACTAACATCGATACATTTCGAATCAGCTATTTCATAGTGGTTTATGCTATTCTAATCACACATT
TTGTTACAACACTTCCTTCAATACACGATTGTAGTTGTTGTACGTATCCATATAGTCGACTCATTTGCGT
CGCCTTCTCTTGCTTTTAGCAACAGTCGTTCTAGTTTTTGCAAGCTTCTGACTAATTCCTAAAGGCAAGT
ATAAATACATGCCGTTTCTTGCTGAAACCATATGTTATCTCGTATCTATGTTTCATTACACATTTTTGTA
ACAGCTATTTCAACTGGTGAAATACTACAAGTAAAAATATATTCTACCTAAAATATTTTTGCTGAACAAA
GAATATTAAAGACTAGAACTAGTGGATCCCCCGGGCTGCAGGAATTCGATATCAAGCTTATCGATACCGT
CGACCTCGAGAACACAACCCACAGCTACCACCATCAACAATATTTATATATATAACGTACACATAGAAAT
CACACAAACAGAGTATTTATTCTTAACTACATGAACTACCATCAGACCGTCTGGGCCACTATATAATGTG
CCATTCATAAACGTGATCACTTTACGTAGCAGGCAACCCCAGGTGAAAATTTTTCAGCGAGCTGCCAGAT
TGTCAGGTGAAAAACTGAAAAAAACTTCTGGGCGATGAGCTTGTGGCGGGAAATTAAGTATATAAAGCAG
TTAGTTTCTTCTGCTTCTTGTGGTTCTGGGTATTCTTGTAATATTTGGAAGAATAGAAAATCAAGACTAC
TGCCTTTCTTTTCATATTATAGAGGAAGAAATACGCACGAACACGATATAGAGGTAAAGGTACCTTGCAG
GCATGCAAGCTTGGCGTAATCATGGTCATAGCTGTTTCCTGTGTGAAATTGTTATCCGCTCACAATTCCA
CACAACATACGAGCCGGAAGCATAAAGTGTAAAGCCTGGGGTGCCTAATGAGTGAGCTAACTCACATTAA
TTGCGTTGCGCTCACTGCCCGCTTTCCAGTCGGGAAACCTGTCGTGCCAGCTGCATTAATGAATCGGCCA
ACGCGCGGGGAGAGGCGGTTTGCGTATTGGGCGCTCTTCCGCTTCCTCGCTCACTGACTCGCTGCGCTCG
GTCGTTCGGCTGCGGCGAGCGGTATCAGCTCACTCAAAGGCGGTAATACGGTTATCCACAGAATCAGGGG
ATAACGCAGGAAAGAACATGTGAGCAAAAGGCCAGCAAAAGGCCAGGAACCGTAAAAAGGCCGCGTTGCT
GGCGTTTTTCCATAGGCTCCGCCCCCCTGACGAGCATCACAAAAATCGACGCTCAAGTCAGAGGTGGCGA
AACCCGACAGGACTATAAAGATACCAGGCGTTTCCCCCTGGAAGCTCCCTCGTGCGCTCTCCTGTTCCGA
CCCTGCCGCTTACCGGATACCTGTCCGCCTTTCTCCCTTCGGGAAGCGTGGCGCTTTCTCATAGCTCACG
CTGTAGGTATCTCAGTTCGGTGTAGGTCGTTCGCTCCAAGCTGGGCTGTGTGCACGAACCCCCCGTTCAG
CCCGACCGCTGCGCCTTATCCGGTAACTATCGTCTTGAGTCCAACCCGGTAAGACACGACTTATCGCCAC
TGGCAGCAGCCACTGGTAACAGGATTAGCAGAGCGAGGTATGTAGGCGGTGCTACAGAGTTCTTGAAGTG
GTGGCCTAACTACGGCTACACTAGAAGAACAGTATTTGGTATCTGCGCTCTGCTGAAGCCAGTTACCTTC
GGAAAAAGAGTTGGTAGCTCTTGATCCGGCAAACAAACCACCGCTGGTAGCGGTGGTTTTTTTGTTTGCA
AGCAGCAGATTACGCGCAGAAAAAAAGGATCTCAAGAAGATCCTTTGATCTTTTCTACGGGGTCTGACGC
TCAGTGGAACGAAAACTCACGTTAAGGGATTTTGGTCATGAGATTATCAAAAAGGATCTTCACCTAGATC
CTTTTAAATTAAAAATGAAGTTTTAAATCAATCTAAAGTATATATGAGTAAACTTGGTCTGACAGTTACC
AATGCTTAATCAGTGAGGCACCTATCTCAGCGATCTGTCTATTTCGTTCATCCATAGTTGCCTGACTCCC
CGTCGTGTAGATAACTACGATACGGGAGGGCTTACCATCTGGCCCCAGTGCTGCAATGATACCGCGAGAC
CCACGCTCACCGGCTCCAGATTTATCAGCAATAAACCAGCCAGCCGGAAGGGCCGAGCGCAGAAGTGGTC
CTGCAACTTTATCCGCCTCCATCCAGTCTATTAATTGTTGCCGGGAAGCTAGAGTAAGTAGTTCGCCAGT
TAATAGTTTGCGCAACGTTGTTGCCATTGCTACAGGCATCGTGGTGTCACGCTCGTCGTTTGGTATGGCT
TCATTCAGCTCCGGTTCCCAACGATCAAGGCGAGTTACATGATCCCCCATGTTGTGCAAAAAAGCGGTTA
GCTCCTTCGGTCCTCCGATCGTTGTCAGAAGTAAGTTGGCCGCAGTGTTATCACTCATGGTTATGGCAGC
ACTGCATAATTCTCTTACTGTCATGCCATCCGTAAGATGCTTTTCTGTGACTGGTGAGTACTCAACCAAG
TCATTCTGAGAATAGTGTATGCGGCGACCGAGTTGCTCTTGCCCGGCGTCAATACGGGATAATACCGCGC
CACATAGCAGAACTTTAAAAGTGCTCATCATTGGAAAACGTTCTTCGGGGCGAAAACTCTCAAGGATCTT
ACCGCTGTTGAGATCCAGTTCGATGTAACCCACTCGTGCACCCAACTGATCTTCAGCATCTTTTACTTTC
ACCAGCGTTTCTGGGTGAGCAAAAACAGGAAGGCAAAATGCCGCAAAAAAGGGAATAAGGGCGACACGGA
AATGTTGAATACTCATACTCTTCCTTTTTCAATATTATTGAAGCATTTATCAGGGTTATTGTCTCATGAG
CGGATACATATTTGAATGTATTTAGAAAAATAAACAAATAGGGGTTCCGCGCACATTTCCCCGAAAAGTG
CCACCTGACGTCGGGATCTCTAATGATGCAATTTTTGTTTTGTACACTAAGATTCTATTTCGGAACTCTT
ACCCATGTCATTATTTACTTTATTTTCATTATTGTAATTTTTTAAGCTTTTATTATGAATTATTTAAATA
CAATTCTTTTTGATCATGTGACAGACATCACTGAAAGATGTGCTCTGCGTTATTAGTCAGATTGAAATAT
ACATTTTCATGTAGATATGATGTTCTTACTTTAAATGTTGTTCCATTTGCTAGCTTAAATAGACGATATT
ATAAATTTAAGTATTCACTAAAAATCTGACCCATTAATGTTAGAATTAGTATTATTTTTTGTGATATTAC
ATTTTTATATTTTGGATTTCAACCAATGCTCTGCGATATGATTCAACAGAATAATATGTACAAGCTACTT
TAATTCATATATACTAATAGATTCACAGATCCAGTACGACTGCAAGAATTTACGTTTTGTTTGAAATGGT
AGTAGCTACACTAAATTAACAATGATCGATTAATCCACATCCACAGTGTGTAATCATCCTAATGAAAACA
AGAATAACTACAAAAATGAATATAAACTTTTTGCATGTTAGTCTGACGTCTAAGAAACCATTATTATCAT
GACATTAACCTATAAAAATAGGCGTATCACGAGGCCCTTTCGTC
