>Addgene plasmid #45334 | pCN-LYS21 | addgene partial sequence | sequence record 64728 | CYC-1
GGGCAGGGCATGCTCATGTAGAGCGCCTGCTCGCCGTCCGAGGCGGTGCCGTCGTACAGGGCGGTGTCCA
GGCCGCAGAGGGTGAACCCCATCCGCCGGTACGCGTGGATCGCCGGTGCGTTGACGTTGGTGACCTCCAG
CCAGAGGTGCCCGGCGCCCAGCTCGCGGGCGAACTCCGTCGCGAGCCCCATCAACGCGCGCCCGACCCCG
TGCCCCCGGTGCTCCGGGGCGACCTCGATGTCCTCGACGGTCAGCCGGCGGTTCCAGCCGGAGTACGAGA
CGACCACGAAGCCCGCCAGGTCGCCGTCGTCCCCGTACGCGACGAACGTCCGGGAGTCAGGGTCGCCGTC
CTCCCCGTCGTCCGATTCGTCGTCCGATTCGTCGTCGGGGAACACCTTGGTCAGGGGCGGGTCCACCGGC
ACCTCCCGCAGGGTGAAGCCGTCCCCGGTGGCGGTGACGCGGAAGACGGTGTCGGTGGTGAAGGACCCAT
CCAGTGCCTCGATGGCCTCGGCGTCCCCCGGGACACTGGTGCGGTATCGGTAAGCCGTGTCGTCAAGAGT
GGTGCCCATTTTAGATCCAAAACTTAGATTAGATTGCTATGCTTTCTTTCTAATGAGCAAGAAGTAAAAA
AAGTTGTAATAGAACAAGAAAAATGAAACTGAAACTTGAGAAATTGAAGACCGTTTATTAACTTAAATAT
CAATGGGAGGTCATCGAAAGAGAAAAAAATCAAAAAAAAAATTTTCAAGAAAAAGAAACGTGATAAAAAT
TTTTATTGCCTTTTTCGACGAAGAAAAAGAAACGAGGCGGTCTCTTTTTTCTTTTCCAAACCTTTAGTAC
GGGTAATTAACGACACCCTAGAGGAAGAAAGAGGGGAAATTTAGTATGCTGTGCTTGGGTGTTTTGAAGT
G
