>Addgene plasmid #45334 | pCN-LYS21 | addgene partial sequence | sequence record 66515 | pBluescriptKS
CCGGGGGATCCACTAGTTCTAGTCTTTAATATTCTTTGTTCAGCAAAAATATTTTAGGTAGAATATATTT
TTACTTGTAGTATTTCACCAGTTGAAATAGCTGTTACAAAAATGTGTAATGAAACATAGATACGAGATAA
CATATGGTTTCAGCAAGAAACGGCATGTATTTATACTTGCCTTTAGGAATTAGTCAGAAGCTTGCAAAAA
CTAGAACGACTGTTGCTAAAAGCAAGAGAAGGCGACGCAAATGAGTCGACTATATGGATACGTACAACAA
CTACAATCGTGTATTGAAGGAAGTGTTGTAACAAAATGTGTGATTAGAATAGCATAAACCACTATGAAAT
AGCTGATTCGAAATGTATCGATGTTAGTAAGTGAAGGAATAATAACTGATCCCACTTCTCTACGGACTTT
TAGTGCATTTTGTAAATTGTGAAAATATTTTTGCAAAAAAAAATCAGAAAATTGCGAAGGTAAAAATTAT
AAACCGTTGCAAAAAGAAATGAAAGCACCAAAAAGATGAGGAAAAGAGTCATAACCATATGAGGAAGTGG
TAAAAACTAGGCTTGCAAAGTAGTGATGAAACCAACACAGCTGTAAAAATTCCGATGTAAATTTTTTCTT
AGCTCAAGTCTCTTCTATTGGAGAGGGGAGAGGATAAGAGCCATTCGAGGTGTGTGGAATTGCAGTCATA
TGGACTCCTATCTGTAAACTGTGTTAGCAGGGCACGTACAAGTTTGAGTGAAATAAGTAACAAGGGTCTA
GAGTTGTTTCTTAGTCACTTTAATTGTTGGGGGTGTGGCAGGATCCGTGGGGATTTCAAGCTTCTCATTT
GTGTGAGAATATGCCGGTTCAATCCGAGGTTCAATACACAGATACCCTTGTTACCTGTGTAGACGTAATA
AACTTCGCTCCGAT
